>Addgene plasmid #63741 | pDONR221 Brx1 | depositor full sequence | sequence record 111463 | new full plasmid sequence
CTTTCCTGCGTTATCCCCTGATTCTGTGGATAACCGTATTACCGCCTTTGAGTGAGCTGATACCGCTCGC
CGCAGCCGAACGACCGAGCGCAGCGAGTCAGTGAGCGAGGAAGCGGAAGAGCGCCCAATACGCAAACCGC
CTCTCCCCGCGCGTTGGCCGATTCATTAATGCAGCTGGCACGACAGGTTTCCCGACTGGAAAGCGGGCAG
TGAGCGCAACGCAATTAATACGCGTACCGCTAGCCAGGAAGAGTTTGTAGAAACGCAAAAAGGCCATCCG
TCAGGATGGCCTTCTGCTTAGTTTGATGCCTGGCAGTTTATGGCGGGCGTCCTGCCCGCCACCCTCCGGG
CCGTTGCTTCACAACGTTCAAATCCGCTCCCGGCGGATTTGTCCTACTCAGGAGAGCGTTCACCGACAAA
CAACAGATAAAACGAAAGGCCCAGTCTTCCGACTGAGCCTTTCGTTTTATTTGATGCCTGGCAGTTCCCT
ACTCTCGCGTTAACGCTAGCATGGATGTTTTCCCAGTCACGACGTTGTAAAACGACGGCCAGTCTTAAGC
TCGGGCCCCAAATAATGATTTTATTTTGACTGATAGTGACCTGTTCGTTGCAACAAATTGATGAGCAATG
CTTTTTTATAATGCCAACTTTGTACAAAAAAGCAGGCTACAAAATGTCTTCTATCTACAAAGCCCTCGCA
GGAAAGAGCAAAGATAATAAATCTGAAAAGAAGCAAGGCAATGTCAAGCAATTTATGAACAAGCAAAGAA
CTCTTCTGATTTCGAGTAGAGGTGTTAACTATAGACATCGTCATTTAATTCAAGACTTAAGCGGATTATT
GCCTCATTCCAGAAAGGAGCCAAAATTGGATACTAAAAAGGATCTTCAACAGTTGAACGAAATCGCTGAG
TTGTACAATTGTAATAATGTTCTATTCTTTGAGGCCAGAAAACACCAAGATTTGTATCTATGGTTATCCA
AGCCGCCAAATGGGCCAACTATAAAATTTTACATTCAAAACTTGCATACTATGGATGAGTTGAATTTTAC
AGGTAACTGTTTAAAGGGTTCTCGTCCGGTATTGTCGTTTGATCAACGTTTCGAATCCTCCCCACACTAC
CAATTAATTAAGGAGTTGCTAGTGCATAATTTTGGTGTACCACCAAATGCTAGAAAATCTAAGCCATTTA
TTGATCACGTCATGTCCTTCAGTATTGTAGATGATAAAATATGGGTGAGGACATATGAGATCTCACACAG
TACTAAGAACAAAGAAGAATATGAAGATGGCGAAGAAGACATATCATTAGTGGAAATTGGCCCTAGGTTT
GTTATGACTGTCATTTTGATCCTAGAAGGTTCATTTGGTGGTCCAAAGATCTATGAAAATAAACAATATG
TTTCGCCAAACGTCGTAAGAGCTCAAATTAAACAACAAGCTGCTGAGGAGGCAAAGTCTAGAGCTGAAGC
TGCTGTGGAAAGAAAAATTAAGAGAAGAGAGAATGTTCTTGCCGCCGATCCTTTATCAAACGATGCCTTG
TTTAAAAACCCAGCTTTCTTGTACAAAGTTGGCATTATAAGAAAGCATTGCTTATCAATTTGTTGCAACG
AACAGGTCACTATCAGTCAAAATAAAATCATTATTTGCCATCCAGCTGATATCCCCTATAGTGAGTCGTA
TTACATGGTCATAGCTGTTTCCTGGCAGCTCTGGCCCGTGTCTCAAAATCTCTGATGTTACATTGCACAA
GATAAAATAATATCATCATGAACAATAAAACTGTCTGCTTACATAAACAGTAATACAAGGGGTGTTATGA
GCCATATTCAACGGGAAACGTCGAGGCCGCGATTAAATTCCAACATGGATGCTGATTTATATGGGTATAA
ATGGGCTCGCGATAATGTCGGGCAATCAGGTGCGACAATCTATCGCTTGTATGGGAAGCCCGATGCGCCA
GAGTTGTTTCTGAAACATGGCAAAGGTAGCGTTGCCAATGATGTTACAGATGAGATGGTCAGACTAAACT
GGCTGACGGAATTTATGCCTCTTCCGACCATCAAGCATTTTATCCGTACTCCTGATGATGCATGGTTACT
CACCACTGCGATCCCCGGAAAAACAGCATTCCAGGTATTAGAAGAATATCCTGATTCAGGTGAAAATATT
GTTGATGCGCTGGCAGTGTTCCTGCGCCGGTTGCATTCGATTCCTGTTTGTAATTGTCCTTTTAACAGCG
ATCGCGTATTTCGTCTCGCTCAGGCGCAATCACGAATGAATAACGGTTTGGTTGATGCGAGTGATTTTGA
TGACGAGCGTAATGGCTGGCCTGTTGAACAAGTCTGGAAAGAAATGCATAAACTTTTGCCATTCTCACCG
GATTCAGTCGTCACTCATGGTGATTTCTCACTTGATAACCTTATTTTTGACGAGGGGAAATTAATAGGTT
GTATTGATGTTGGACGAGTCGGAATCGCAGACCGATACCAGGATCTTGCCATCCTATGGAACTGCCTCGG
TGAGTTTTCTCCTTCATTACAGAAACGGCTTTTTCAAAAATATGGTATTGATAATCCTGATATGAATAAA
TTGCAGTTTCATTTGATGCTCGATGAGTTTTTCTAATCAGAATTGGTTAATTGGTTGTAACACTGGCAGA
GCATTACGCTGACTTGACGGGACGGCGCAAGCTCATGACCAAAATCCCTTAACGTGAGTTACGCGTCGTT
CCACTGAGCGTCAGACCCCGTAGAAAAGATCAAAGGATCTTCTTGAGATCCTTTTTTTCTGCGCGTAATC
TGCTGCTTGCAAACAAAAAAACCACCGCTACCAGCGGTGGTTTGTTTGCCGGATCAAGAGCTACCAACTC
TTTTTCCGAAGGTAACTGGCTTCAGCAGAGCGCAGATACCAAATACTGTTCTTCTAGTGTAGCCGTAGTT
AGGCCACCACTTCAAGAACTCTGTAGCACCGCCTACATACCTCGCTCTGCTAATCCTGTTACCAGTGGCT
GCTGCCAGTGGCGATAAGTCGTGTCTTACCGGGTTGGACTCAAGACGATAGTTACCGGATAAGGCGCAGC
GGTCGGGCTGAACGGGGGGTTCGTGCACACAGCCCAGCTTGGAGCGAACGACCTACACCGAACTGAGATA
CCTACAGCGTGAGCTATGAGAAAGCGCCACGCTTCCCGAAGGGAGAAAGGCGGACAGGTATCCGGTAAGC
GGCAGGGTCGGAACAGGAGAGCGCACGAGGGAGCTTCCAGGGGGAAACGCCTGGTATCTTTATAGTCCTG
TCGGGTTTCGCCACCTCTGACTTGAGCGTCGATTTTTGTGATGCTCGTCAGGGGGGCGGAGCCTATGGAA
AAACGCCAGCAACGCGGCCTTTTTACGGTTCCTGGCCTTTTGCTGGCCTTTTGCTCACATGTT
Features (pLannotate 1.2.2; 10 found; start..end, strand, type, name):
    121..213     +  CDS            lacI (fragment): lac repressor; lacI; The lac repressor binds to the lac operator to inhibit transcription in E. coli. This inhibition can be relieved by adding lactose or isopropyl-β-D-thiogalactopyranoside (IPTG).
    268..295     -  terminator     rrnB T2 terminator: transcription terminator T2 from the E. coli rrnB gene
    427..470     +  terminator     rrnB T1 terminator: Escherichia coli rrnB; transcription terminator T1 from the E. coli rrnB gene
    517..553     -  CDS            lacZα (fragment): LacZα fragment of β-galactosidase; lacZ fragment
    569..668     +  protein_bind   attL1: mutant version of attL; recombination site for the Gateway® LR reaction LR Clonase™
    674..1546    +  CDS            BRX1: BRX1_YEAST - Experimental evidence at protein level: Swiss-Prot protein existence level 1. Required for biogenesis of the 60S ribosomal subunit. From Saccharomyces cerevisiae (strain ATCC 204508 / S288c) (Baker's yeast).
   1548..1647    -  protein_bind   attL2: mutant version of attL; recombination site for the Gateway® LR reaction LR Clonase™
   1665..1683    -  promoter       T7 promoter: promoter for bacteriophage T7 RNA polymerase
   1817..2626    +  CDS            KanR: aminoglycoside phosphotransferase; aph(3')-Ia; confers resistance to kanamycin in bacteria or G418 (Geneticin®) in eukaryotes
   2773..3361    +  rep_origin     ori: high-copy-number ColE1/pMB1/pBR322/pUC origin of replication
