[The description below was written by a language model from this plasmid's Addgene catalogue record and pLannotate feature annotations shown in this document.]
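Description:
pDONR221 Brx1 is a Gateway entry clone carrying the Saccharomyces cerevisiae open reading frame BRX1 (systematic name YOL077C) in the Invitrogen pDONR221 backbone. It is a bacterial plasmid propagated in E. coli through a high-copy ColE1/pUC-type origin and selected with kanamycin via the aminoglycoside phosphotransferase (KanR) gene. The catalogue lists the copy number as unknown. The total size is given as about 3.4 kb, in line with the 3,423 nt sequence record. This is smaller than the empty donor vector because the BP recombination that creates an entry clone swaps out the donor's larger counter-selection cassette for the insert.

The 873 bp BRX1 coding sequence, which encodes a protein required for biogenesis of the 60S ribosomal subunit, sits between attL1 and attL2. These sites allow directional transfer of the ORF into any attR-containing destination vector by an LR Clonase reaction. No tags or reporters are annotated on the insert, and there is no promoter positioned to express it in yeast, so the plasmid serves as a shuttle intermediate rather than an expression construct. The rrnB T1 and T2 terminators upstream of attL1 insulate the cassette from read-through transcription originating in the backbone. A T7 promoter lies beyond attL2, pointing back toward the insert. The short lacI and lacZα fragments are backbone remnants, not functional genes. M13 forward and reverse priming sites flank the cassette for sequence verification. The associated publication mapped protein interactions in the large-subunit processome, which suggests the clone was a source of BRX1 for destination vectors in that work, although the record does not name the vectors used.
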