Addgene plasmid #63741: pDONR221 Brx1
Purpose: yeast ORF Brx1 in the Gateway entry vector pDONR221
Depositing lab: Susan Baserga. Depositing organization: Yale University. Publication: A protein interaction map of the LSU processome. McCann KL, Charette JM, Vincent NG, Baserga SJ. Genes Dev. 2015 Apr 15;29(8):862-75. doi: 10.1101/gad.256370.114. Epub 2015 Apr 15. PubMed 25877921.
Backbone
  Vector backbone: pDONR221
  Backbone manufacturer: Invitrogen
  Backbone size w/o insert (bp): 4762
  Total vector size (bp): 3408
  Vector type: Gateway Donor vector
Growth in bacteria
  Bacterial resistance: Kanamycin, 50 μg/mL
  Growth temperature: 37°C
  Growth strain: DH5alpha
  Copy number: Unknown
Gene/Insert
  Gene/Insert name: Brx1 (alt name: YOL077C)
  Species: S. cerevisiae (budding yeast)
  Insert size (bp): 873
  Cloning method: Gateway Cloning
  Sequencing primers: 5′ M13F; 3′ M13R
Terms and licenses: Academic/Nonprofit Terms; Industry Terms: Not Available to Industry
How to cite: pDONR221 Brx1 was a gift from Susan Baserga (Addgene plasmid # 63741 ; http://n2t.net/addgene:63741 ; RRID:Addgene_63741)
