>Addgene plasmid #63741 | pDONR221 Brx1 | addgene partial sequence | sequence record 111459 | M13pUC-Fwd 5'-CCCAGTCACGACGTTGTAAAACG-3'
CCAATATGATTTTATTTTGACTGATAGTGACCTGTTCGTTGCAACAAATTGATGAGCAATGCTTTTTTAT
AATGCCAACTTTGTACAAAAAAGCAGGCTACAAAATGTCTTCTATCTACAAAGCCCTCGCAGGAAAGAGC
AAAGATAATAAATCTGAAAAGAAGCAAGGCAATGTCAAGCAATTTATGAACAAGCAAAGAACTCTTCTGA
TTTCGAGTAGAGGTGTTAACTATAGACATCGTCATTTAATTCAAGACTTAAGCGGATTATTGCCTCATTC
CAGAAAGGAGCCAAAATTGGATACTAAAAAGGATCTTCAACAGTTGAACGAAATCGCTGAGTTGTACAAT
TGTAATAATGTTCTATTCTTTGAGGCCAGAAAACACCAAGATTTGTATCTATGGTTATCCAAGCCGCCAA
ATGGGCCAACTATAAAATTTTACATTCAAAACTTGCATACTATGGATGAGTTGAATTTTACAGGTAACTG
TTTAAAGGGTTCTCGTCCGGTATTGTCGTTTGATCAACGTTTCGAATCCTCCCCACACTACCAATTAATT
AAGGAGTTGCTAGTGCATAATTTTGGTGTACCACCAAATGCTAGAAAATCTAAGCCATTTATTGATCACG
TCATGTCCTTCAGTATTGTAGATGATAAAATATGGGTGAGGACATATGAGATCTCACACAGTACTAAGAA
CAAAGAAGAATATGAAGATGGCGAAGAAGACATATCATTAGTGGAAATTGGCCCTAGGTTTGTTATGACT
GTCATTTTGATCCTAGAAGGTTCATTTGGTGGTCCAAAGATCTATGAAAATAAACAATATGTTTCGCCAA
ACGTCGTAAGAGCTCAAATTAAACAACAAGCTGCTGAGGAGGCAAAGTCTAGAGCTGAAGCTGCTGTGGA
AAGAAAAATTAAGAGAAGAGAGATGTC
