>Addgene plasmid #63741 | pDONR221 Brx1 | addgene partial sequence | sequence record 111461 | M13-Rev 5'-CAGGAAACAGCTATGACC-3'
GCTGGATGGCAAATAATGATTTTATTTTGACTGATAGTGACCTGTTCGTTGCAACAAATTGATAAGCAAT
GCTTTCTTATAATGCCAACTTTGTACAAGAAAGCTGGGTTTTTAAACAAGGCATCGTTTGATAAAGGATC
GGCGGCAAGAACATTCTCTCTTCTCTTAATTTTTCTTTCCACAGCAGCTTCAGCTCTAGACTTTGCCTCC
TCAGCAGCTTGTTGTTTAATTTGAGCTCTTACGACGTTTGGCGAAACATATTGTTTATTTTCATAGATCT
TTGGACCACCAAATGAACCTTCTAGGATCAAAATGACAGTCATAACAAACCTAGGGCCAATTTCCACTAA
TGATATGTCTTCTTCGCCATCTTCATATTCTTCTTTGTTCTTAGTACTGTGTGAGATCTCATATGTCCTC
ACCCATATTTTATCATCTACAATACTGAAGGACATGACGTGATCAATAAATGGCTTAGATTTTCTAGCAT
TTGGTGGTACACCAAAATTATGCACTAGCAACTCCTTAATTAATTGGTAGTGTGGGGAGGATTCGAAACG
TTGATCAAACGACAATACCGGACGAGAACCCTTTAAACAGTTACCTGTAAAATTCAACTCATCCATAGTA
TGCAAGTTTTGAATGTAAAATTTTATAGTTGGCCCATTTGGCGGCTTGGATAACCATAGATACAAATCTT
GGTGTTTTCTGGCCTCAAAGAATAGAACATTATTACAATTGTACAACTCAGCGATTTCGTTCAACTGTTG
AAGATCCTTTTTAGTATCCAATTTTGGCTCCTTTCTGGAATGAGGCAATAATCCGCTTAAGTCTTGAATT
AAATGACGATGTCTATAGTTAACACCTCTACTCGAAATCAGAAGAGTTC
